Addgene plasmid #209251: pCAG/ATP11C(E184Q)-HA
Purpose: Mammalian expression of ATP11C mutant E184Q
Depositing lab: Hye-Won Shin. Publication: Phospholipid flippase activities and substrate specificities of human type IV P-type ATPases localized to the plasma membrane. Takatsu H, Tanaka G, Segawa K, Suzuki J, Nagata S, Nakayama K, Shin HW. J Biol Chem. 2014 Nov 28;289(48):33543-56. doi: 10.1074/jbc.M114.593012. Epub 2014 Oct 14. PubMed 25315773.
Backbone
  Vector backbone: pCAG
  Vector type: Mammalian Expression
Growth in bacteria
  Bacterial resistance: Ampicillin, 100 μg/mL
  Growth temperature: 37°C
  Growth strain: DH5alpha
  Copy number: High Copy
Gene/Insert
  Gene/Insert name: ATP11C
  Species: H. sapiens (human)
  Mutation: E184Q
  Entrez Gene: ATP11C (a.k.a. ATPIG, ATPIQ, HACXL)
  Tag / fusion protein: HA (C terminal on insert)
  Cloning method: Gateway Cloning
Terms and licenses: Academic/Nonprofit Terms; Industry Terms: Not Available to Industry
Depositor comments: The plasmid requires co-transfection with Addgene Plasmid 209223 to ensure the cellular localization of the encoded protein (Takatsu et al., 2011, JBC).
How to cite: pCAG/ATP11C(E184Q)-HA was a gift from Hye-Won Shin (Addgene plasmid # 209251 ; http://n2t.net/addgene:209251 ; RRID:Addgene_209251)
