[The description below was written by a language model from this plasmid's Addgene catalogue record and pLannotate feature annotations shown in this document.]
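Description:
pCAG/ATP11C(E184Q)-HA is a mammalian expression plasmid of about 8.9 kb built on the pCAG backbone. It carries human ATP11C with an E184Q point mutation and a C-terminal HA epitope tag. It is maintained in E. coli through a high-copy ColE1/pUC-type origin and selected with ampicillin via the β-lactamase gene. The backbone also contains a NeoR/KanR cassette driven by an HSV TK promoter fragment and ended by the HSV TK poly(A) signal, which would allow G418 selection of transfected mammalian cells. An SV40 origin is also present, which permits episomal replication in cells expressing large T antigen.

The ATP11C open reading frame is driven by the CAG promoter: the CMV immediate-early enhancer, the chicken β-actin promoter and a chimeric β-actin/β-globin intron, with transcripts ended by the rabbit β-globin poly(A) signal. The short "HBB" hits flanking the insert are most likely residual globin sequence from the pCAG cassette rather than expressed coding regions. The insert was introduced by Gateway cloning and sits between attB1 and attB2 sites. The HA tag is not separately annotated in the feature table, though the catalogue places it at the C terminus.

ATP11C is the catalytic subunit of a P4-ATPase flippase that moves phosphatidylserine and phosphatidylethanolamine from the outer to the inner leaflet of the plasma membrane. The record does not state the functional consequence of E184Q. The associated work concerns the flippase activities and substrate specificities of plasma membrane P4-ATPases, so the mutant presumably serves as a comparison to the wild-type enzyme. The depositor notes that co-transfection with a companion plasmid, whose contents are not given here, is needed for correct cellular localization of the encoded protein.
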