Features (pLannotate 1.2.2; 26 found; start..end, strand, type, name):
    263..395     +  promoter       HSV TK promoter (fragment): herpes simplex virus thymidine kinase promoter
    400..1203    +  CDS            NeoR/KanR: aminoglycoside phosphotransferase from Tn5; aph(3')-II (or nptII); confers resistance to neomycin, kanamycin, and G418 (Geneticin®)
   1210..1258    +  polyA_signal   HSV TK poly(A) signal: herpes simplex virus thymidine kinase polyadenylation signal (Cole and Stacy, 1985)
   1268..1647    +  enhancer       CMV enhancer: human cytomegalovirus immediate early enhancer
   1649..1770    +  promoter       chicken β-actin promoter (fragment): contains a 21-bp deletion relative to the standard chicken β-actin promoter
   1778..1799    +  promoter       chicken β-actin promoter (fragment): No description available
   1816..1838    +  promoter       chicken β-actin promoter (fragment): No description available
   1843..1863    +  promoter       chicken β-actin promoter (fragment): contains a 21-bp deletion relative to the standard chicken β-actin promoter
   1862..2252    +  intron         chimeric intron (fragment): chimera between introns from chicken β-actin and rabbit β-globin
   2256..2354    +  CDS            HBB (fragment): HBB_COLGU - Experimental evidence at transcript level: Swiss-Prot protein existence level 2. Involved in oxygen transport from the lung to the various peripheral tissues. From Colobus guereza (Mantled guereza) (Eastern black-and-white colobus monkey).
   2348..2372    +  protein_bind   attB1: mutant version of attB; recombination site for the Gateway® BP reaction BP Clonase™
   2408..5803    +  CDS            ATP11C: AT11C_HUMAN - Also known as ATPIG, ATPIQ. Experimental evidence at protein level: Swiss-Prot protein existence level 1. Catalytic component of a P4-ATPase flippase complex which catalyzes the hydrolysis of ATP coupled to the transport of aminophospholipids, phosphatidylserines (PS) and phosphatidylethanolamines (PE), from the outer to the inner leaflet of the plasma membrane (PubMed:25315773, PubMed:32493773, PubMed:24904167, PubMed:26567335). Major PS-flippase in immune cell subsets. In erythrocyte plasma membrane, it is required to maintain PS in the inner leaflet preventing its exposure on
   5817..5841    -  protein_bind   attB2: mutant version of attB; recombination site for the Gateway® BP reaction BP Clonase™
   5915..5989    +  CDS            HBB (fragment): HBB_PONPY - Experimental evidence at transcript level: Swiss-Prot protein existence level 2. Involved in oxygen transport from the lung to the various peripheral tissues. From Pongo pygmaeus (Bornean orangutan).
   6064..6119    +  polyA_signal   β-globin poly(A) signal: rabbit β-globin polyadenylation signal (Gil and Proudfoot, 1987)
   6504..6520    -  protein_bind   lac operator: The lac repressor binds to the lac operator to inhibit transcription in E. coli. This inhibition can be relieved by adding lactose or isopropyl-β-D-thiogalactopyranoside (IPTG). lac repressor encoded by lacI
   6528..6558    -  promoter       lac promoter: promoter for the E. coli lac operon
   6573..6594    -  protein_bind   CAP binding site: CAP binding activates transcription in the presence of cAMP. E. coli catabolite activator protein
   6607..6646    -  CDS            lacI (fragment): lac repressor; lacI; The lac repressor binds to the lac operator to inhibit transcription in E. coli. This inhibition can be relieved by adding lactose or isopropyl-β-D-thiogalactopyranoside (IPTG).
   6653..6675    +  promoter       SV40 promoter (fragment): SV40 enhancer and early promoter
   6699..6834    +  rep_origin     SV40 ori: SV40 origin of replication
   6854..6988    +  polyA_signal   SV40 poly(A) signal: SV40 polyadenylation signal
   6990..7044    -  CDS            lacI (fragment): lac repressor; lacI; The lac repressor binds to the lac operator to inhibit transcription in E. coli. This inhibition can be relieved by adding lactose or isopropyl-β-D-thiogalactopyranoside (IPTG).
   7227..7815    -  rep_origin     ori: high-copy-number ColE1/pMB1/pBR322/pUC origin of replication
   7986..8846    -  CDS            AmpR: β-lactamase; bla; confers resistance to ampicillin, carbenicillin, and related antibiotics
   8847..88      -  promoter       AmpR promoter (across the origin): bla
>Addgene plasmid #209251 | pCAG/ATP11C(E184Q)-HA | addgene full sequence | sequence record 413047 | Addgene NGS Result
ATTATTGAAGCATTTATCAGGGTTATTGTCTCATGAGCGGATACATATTTGAATGTATTTAGAAAAATAA
ACAAATAGGGGTTCCGCGCACATTTCCCCGAAAAGTGCCACCTGGGTCGAGCAGTGTGGTTTTCAAGAGG
AAGCAAAAAGCCTCTCCACCCAGGCCTGGAATGTTTCCACCCAATGTCGAGCAGTGTGGTTTTGCAAGAG
GAAGCAAAAAGCCTCTCCACCCAGGCCTGGAATGTTTCCACCCAATGTCGAGCAAACCCCGCCCAGCGTC
TTGTCATTGGCGAATTAATTCGAACACGCAGATGCAGTCGGGGCGGCGCGGTCCCAGGTCCACTTCGCAT
ATTAAGGTGACGCGTGTGGCCTCGAACACCGAGCGACCCTGCAGCCAATATGGGATCGGCCATTGAACAA
GATGGATTGCACGCAGGTTCTCCGGCCGCTTGGGTGGAGAGGCTATTCGGCTATGACTGGGCACAACAGA
CAATCGGCTGCTCTGATGCCGCCGTGTTCCGGCTGTCAGCGCAGGGGCGCCCGGTTCTTTTTGTCAAGAC
CGACCTGTCCGGTGCCCTGAATGAACTGCAGGACGAGGCAGCGCGGCTATCGTGGCTGGCCACGACGGGC
GTTCCTTGCGCAGCTGTGCTCGACGTTGTCACTGAAGCGGGAAGGGACTGGCTGCTATTGGGCGAAGTGC
CGGGGCAGGATCTCCTGTCATCTCACCTTGCTCCTGCCGAGAAAGTATCCATCATGGCTGATGCAATGCG
GCGGCTGCATACGCTTGATCCGGCTACCTGCCCATTCGACCACCAAGCGAAACATCGCATCGAGCGAGCA
CGTACTCGGATGGAAGCCGGTCTTGTCGATCAGGATGATCTGGACGAAGAGCATCAGGGGCTCGCGCCAG
CCGAACTGTTCGCCAGGCTCAAGGCGCGCATGCCCGACGGCGATGATCTCGTCGTGACCCATGGCGATGC
CTGCTTGCCGAATATCATGGTGGAAAATGGCCGCTTTTCTGGATTCATCGACTGTGGCCGGCTGGGTGTG
GCGGACCGCTATCAGGACATAGCGTTGGCTACCCGTGATATTGCTGAAGAGCTTGGCGGCGAATGGGCTG
ACCGCTTCCTCGTGCTTTACGGTATCGCCGCTCCCGATTCGCAGCGCATCGCCTTCTATCGCCTTCTTGA
CGAGTTCTTCTGAGGGGATCGGCAATAAAAAGACAGAATAAAACGCACGGGTGTTGGGTCGTTTGTTCGG
ATCCGTCGACATTGATTATTGACTAGTTATTAATAGTAATCAATTACGGGGTCATTAGTTCATAGCCCAT
ATATGGAGTTCCGCGTTACATAACTTACGGTAAATGGCCCGCCTGGCTGACCGCCCAACGACCCCCGCCC
ATTGACGTCAATAATGACGTATGTTCCCATAGTAACGCCAATAGGGACTTTCCATTGACGTCAATGGGTG
GAGTATTTACGGTAAACTGCCCACTTGGCAGTACATCAAGTGTATCATATGCCAAGTACGCCCCCTATTG
ACGTCAATGACGGTAAATGGCCCGCCTGGCATTATGCCCAGTACATGACCTTATGGGACTTTCCTACTTG
GCAGTACATCTACGTATTAGTCATCGCTATTACCATGGTCGAGGTGAGCCCCACGTTCTGCTTCACTCTC
CCCATCTCCCCCCCCTCCCCACCCCCAATTTTGTATTTATTTATTTTTTAATTATTTTGTGCAGCGATGG
GGGCGGGGGGGGGGGGGGGGGCGGCCCGGGGGGGGGGGGGGGGGGGGGGGGGGGGGGGGGGGGGGGGGGG
GGGGGGGGGGGGGGGGGCCCGGGGGGGGGGGGGGGGGGCGGGGGGGGGGGGCGCGGCGGCCCCCGGAGCG
CCGGCGGCTGTCGAGGCGCGGCGAGCCGCAGCCATTGCCTTTTATGGTAATCGTGCGAGAGGGCGCAGGG
ACTTCCTTTGTCCCAAATCTGTGCGGAGCCGAAATCTGGGAGGCGCCGCCGCACCCCCTCTAGCGGGCGC
GGGGCGAAGCGGTGCGGCGCCGGCAGGAAGGAAATGGGCGGGGAGGGCCTTCGTGCGTCGCCGCGCCGCC
GTCCCCTTCTCCCTCTCCAGCCTCGGGGCTGTCCGCGGGGGGACGGCTGCCTTCGGGGGGGACGGGGCAG
GGCGGGGTTCGGCTTCTGGCGTGTGACCGGCGGCTCTAGAGCCTCTGCTAACCATGTTCATGCCTTCTTC
TTTTTCCTACAGCTCCTGGGCAACGTGCTGGTTATTGTGCTGTCTCATCATTTTGGCAAAGAATTTGCTA
GCGAGCTCGCGGCCGCAGATCTCTAGTTAAGCTATCAACAAGTTTGTACAAAAAAGCAGGCTCTTTAAAG
GAACCAATTCAGTCGACTGGATCCACCATGCAGATGGTCCCATCTCTCCCTCCAGCCTCTGAGTGTGCTG
GAGAAGAGAAACGAGTTGGCACACGCACAGTGTTTGTTGGCAATCATCCAGTTTCGGAAACAGAAGCTTA
CATTGCACAAAGATTTTGTGATAATAGAATAGTCTCATCTAAGTATACACTTTGGAATTTTCTCCCAAAG
AATCTGTTTGAACAGTTTAGAAGAATTGCAAATTTTTATTTTCTCATAATCTTCCTTGTACAGGTCACAG
TAGACACACCAACTAGCCCAGTTACCAGTGGACTTCCACTTTTCTTTGTTATAACTGTTACAGCCATCAA
GCAGGGATATGAGGATTGGCTGAGACACAGAGCTGACAATGAAGTCAACAAAAGCACTGTTTACATTATT
GAAAATGCAAAGCGAGTGAGAAAAGAAAGTGAAAAAATCAAGGTTGGTGATGTAGTAGAAGTACAGGCAG
ATGAAACCTTTCCCTGTGATCTTATTCTTCTATCATCTTGCACCACTGATGGAACCTGTTATGTCACTAC
AGCCAGTCTTGATGGGCAATCCAATTGCAAGACACATTATGCAGTACGTGATACCATTGCACTGTGTACA
GCAGAATCCATCGATACCCTCCGAGCAGCAATTGAATGTGAACAGCCTCAACCTGACCTCTACAAATTTG
TTGGGCGAATCAATATCTACAGTAATAGTCTTGAGGCTGTTGCCAGGTCTTTGGGACCTGAAAATCTCTT
GCTGAAAGGAGCTACGCTAAAAAATACCGAGAAGATATATGGAGTTGCTGTTTACACTGGAATGGAAACC
AAAATGGCTTTGAACTACCAAGGGAAATCTCAGAAACGTTCTGCTGTTGAAAAATCTATTAATGCTTTCC
TGATTGTATATTTATTTATCTTACTGACCAAAGCTGCAGTATGCACTACTCTAAAGTATGTTTGGCAAAG
TACCCCATACAATGATGAACCTTGGTATAACCAAAAGACTCAGAAAGAGCGAGAGACCTTGAAGGTTTTA
AAAATGTTCACCGACTTCCTATCATTTATGGTTCTATTCAACTTTATCATTCCTGTCTCCATGTACGTCA
CAGTAGAAATGCAGAAATTCTTGGGCTCCTTCTTCATCTCATGGGATAAGGACTTTTATGATGAAGAAAT
TAATGAAGGAGCCCTGGTTAACACATCAGACCTTAATGAAGAACTTGGTCAGGTGGATTATGTATTTACA
GATAAGACTGGAACACTCACTGAAAACAGCATGGAATTCATTGAATGCTGCATAGATGGCCACAAATATA
AAGGTGTAACTCAAGAGGTTGATGGATTATCTCAAACTGATGGAACTTTAACATATTTTGACAAAGTAGA
TAAGAATCGAGAAGAGCTGTTTCTACGTGCCTTGTGTTTATGTCATACTGTAGAAATCAAAACAAACGAT
GCTGTTGATGGAGCTACAGAATCAGCTGAATTAACCTATATCTCCTCTTCACCAGATGAAATAGCTTTGG
TGAAAGGAGCTAAAAGGTACGGGTTCACATTTTTAGGAAATCGAAATGGATATATGAGAGTAGAGAACCA
AAGAAAAGAAATAGAAGAATATGAACTTCTTCACACCTTAAACTTTGATGCTGTCCGGCGACGTATGAGT
GTAATTGTGAAGACTCAAGAAGGAGACATACTTCTCTTTTGTAAAGGAGCAGACTCGGCAGTTTTTCCCA
GAGTGCAAAATCATGAAATTGAGTTAACTAAAGTCCATGTGGAACGTAATGCAATGGATGGGTATCGGAC
ACTCTGTGTAGCCTTCAAAGAAATTGCTCCAGATGATTATGAAAGAATTAACAGACAGCTCATAGAGGCA
AAAATGGCCTTACAAGACAGAGAAGAAAAAATGGAAAAAGTTTTCGATGATATTGAGACAAACATGAATT
TAATTGGAGCCACTGCAGTTGAAGACAAGCTACAAGATCAAGCTGCAGAGACCATTGAAGCTCTGCATGC
AGCAGGCCTGAAAGTCTGGGTGCTCACTGGGGACAAGATGGAGACAGCTAAATCCACATGCTATGCCTGC
CGCCTTTTCCAGACCAACACTGAGCTCTTAGAACTAACCACAAAAACCATTGAAGAAAGTGAAAGGAAAG
AAGATCGATTACATGAATTATTGATAGAATATCGCAAGAAATTGCTGCATGAGTTTCCTAAAAGTACTAG
AAGCTTTAAAAAAGCATGGACAGAACATCAGGAATATGGATTAATCATAGATGGCTCCACATTGTCACTC
ATACTAAATTCTAGTCAAGACTCTAGTTCAAACAATTACAAAAGCATTTTCCTACAAATATGTATGAAGT
GTACTGCAGTGCTCTGCTGTCGGATGGCACCATTACAGAAAGCCCAGATTGTCAGAATGGTGAAGAATTT
AAAAGGCAGCCCAATAACTCTGTCGATAGGTGATGGTGCCAATGATGTTAGTATGATCTTGGAATCCCAT
GTGGGAATAGGTATTAAAGGCAAAGAAGGTCGCCAAGCAGCTAGGAATAGCGATTATTCTGTTCCAAAGT
TTAAACACTTAAAGAAACTGCTGTTGGCTCATGGACATCTATATTATGTGAGAATAGCACACCTTGTACA
GTACTTCTTCTATAAGAACCTTTGTTTCATTTTGCCACAGTTTTTGTACCAGTTCTTCTGTGGATTCTCA
CAACAGCCACTGTATGATGCTGCTTACCTTACAATGTACAATATCTGCTTCACATCCTTGCCCATCCTGG
CCTATAGTCTACTGGAACAGCACATCAACATTGACACTCTGACCTCAGATCCCCGATTGTATATGAAAAT
TTCTGGCAATGCCATGCTACAGTTGGGCCCCTTCTTATATTGGACATTTCTGGCTGCCTTTGAAGGGACA
GTGTTCTTCTTTGGGACTTACTTTCTTTTTCAGACTGCATCCCTAGAAGAAAATGGAAAGGTATACGGAA
ACTGGACTTTTGGAACCATTGTTTTTACAGTCTTAGTATTCACTGTAACCCTGAAGCTTGCCTTGGATAC
CCGATTCTGGACGTGGATAAATCACTTTGTGATTTGGGGTTCTTTAGCCTTCTATGTATTTTTCTCATTC
TTCTGGGGAGGAATTATTTGGCCTTTTCTCAAGCAACAGAGAATGTATTTTGTATTTGCCCAAATGCTGT
CTTCTGTATCCACATGGTTGGCTATAATTCTTCTAATATTTATCAGCCTGTTCCCTGAGATTCTTCTGAT
AGTATTAAAGAATGTAAGAAGAAGAAGTGCCAGGAGAAATCTGAGCTGTAGAAGGGCATCTGACTCATTA
TCCGCCAGACCTTCAGTCAGACCTCTTCTTTTACGAACATTCTCAGACGAATCTAATGTACTCTCGAGAT
ATCTAGACCCAGCTTTCTTGTACAAAGTGGTTGATCTAGAGGGCCCGCGGTTCGAACTCGAGGTACCGAA
TTCGTACCCATACGACGTCCCAGACTACGCTTAATTCACTCCTCAGGTGCAGGCTGCCTATCAGAAGGTG
GTGGCTGGTGTGGCCAATGCCCTGGCTCACAAATACCACTGAGATCGATCTTTTTCCCTCTGCCAAAAAT
TATGGGGACATCATGAAGCCCCTTGAGCATCTGACTTCTGGCTAATAAAGGAAATTTATTTTCATTGCAA
TAGTGTGTTGGAATTTTTTGTGTCTCTCACTCGGAAGGACATATGGGAGGGCAAATCATTTAAAACATCA
GAATGAGTATTTGGTTTAGAGTTTGGCAACATATGCCCATATGCTGGCTGCCATGAACAAAGGTTGGCTA
TAAAGAGGTCATCAGTATATGAAACAGCCCCCTGCTGTCCATTCCTTATTCCATAGAAAAGCCTTGACTT
GAGGTTAGATTTTTTTTATATTTTGTTTTGTGTTATTTTTTTCTTTAACATCCCTAAAATTTTCCTTACA
TGTTTTACTAGCCAGATTTTTCCTCCTCTCCTGACTACTCCCAGTCATAGCTGTCCCTCTTCTCTTATGG
AGATCCCTCGACCTGCAGCCCAAGCTTGGCGTAATCATGGTCATAGCTGTTTCCTGTGTGAAATTGTTAT
CCGCTCACAATTCCACACAACATACGAGCCGGAAGCATAAAGTGTAAAGCCTGGGGTGCCTAATGAGTGA
GCTAACTCACATTAATTGCGTTGCGCTCACTGCCCGCTTTCCAGTCGGGAAACCTGTCGTGCCAGCGGAT
CCGCATCTCAATTAGTCAGCAACCATAGTCCCGCCCCTAACTCCGCCCATCCCGCCCCTAACTCCGCCCA
GTTCCGCCCATTCTCCGCCCCATGGCTGACTAATTTTTTTTATTTATGCAGAGGCCGAGGCCGCCTCGGC
CTCTGAGCTATTCCAGAAGTAGTGAGGAGGCTTTTTTGGAGGCCTAGGCTTTTGCAAAAAGCTAACTTGT
TTATTGCAGCTTATAATGGTTACAAATAAAGCAATAGCATCACAAATTTCACAAATAAAGCATTTTTTTC
ACTGCATTCTAGTTGTGGTTTGTCCAAACTCATCAATGTATCTTATCATGTCTGGATCCGCTGCATTAAT
GAATCGGCCAACGCGCGGGGAGAGGCGGTTTGCGTATTGGGCGCTCTTCCGCTTCCTCGCTCACTGACTC
GCTGCGCTCGGTCGTTCGGCTGCGGCGAGCGGTATCAGCTCACTCAAAGGCGGTAATACGGTTATCCACA
GAATCAGGGGATAACGCAGGAAAGAACATGTGAGCAAAAGGCCAGCAAAAGGCCAGGAACCGTAAAAAGG
CCGCGTTGCTGGCGTTTTTCCATAGGCTCCGCCCCCCTGACGAGCATCACAAAAATCGACGCTCAAGTCA
GAGGTGGCGAAACCCGACAGGACTATAAAGATACCAGGCGTTTCCCCCTGGAAGCTCCCTCGTGCGCTCT
CCTGTTCCGACCCTGCCGCTTACCGGATACCTGTCCGCCTTTCTCCCTTCGGGAAGCGTGGCGCTTTCTC
ATAGCTCACGCTGTAGGTATCTCAGTTCGGTGTAGGTCGTTCGCTCCAAGCTGGGCTGTGTGCACGAACC
CCCCGTTCAGCCCGACCGCTGCGCCTTATCCGGTAACTATCGTCTTGAGTCCAACCCGGTAAGACACGAC
TTATCGCCACTGGCAGCAGCCACTGGTAACAGGATTAGCAGAGCGAGGTATGTAGGCGGTGCTACAGAGT
TCTTGAAGTGGTGGCCTAACTACGGCTACACTAGAAGAACAGTATTTGGTATCTGCGCTCTGCTGAAGCC
AGTTACCTTCGGAAAAAGAGTTGGTAGCTCTTGATCCGGCAAACAAACCACCGCTGGTAGCGGTGGTTTT
TTTGTTTGCAAGCAGCAGATTACGCGCAGAAAAAAAGGATCTCAAGAAGATCCTTTGATCTTTTCTACGG
GGTCTGACGCTCAGTGGAACGAAAACTCACGTTAAGGGATTTTGGTCATGAGATTATCAAAAAGGATCTT
CACCTAGATCCTTTTAAATTAAAAATGAAGTTTTAAATCAATCTAAAGTATATATGAGTAAACTTGGTCT
GACAGTTACCAATGCTTAATCAGTGAGGCACCTATCTCAGCGATCTGTCTATTTCGTTCATCCATAGTTG
CCTGACTCCCCGTCGTGTAGATAACTACGATACGGGAGGGCTTACCATCTGGCCCCAGTGCTGCAATGAT
ACCGCGAGACCCACGCTCACCGGCTCCAGATTTATCAGCAATAAACCAGCCAGCCGGAAGGGCCGAGCGC
AGAAGTGGTCCTGCAACTTTATCCGCCTCCATCCAGTCTATTAATTGTTGCCGGGAAGCTAGAGTAAGTA
GTTCGCCAGTTAATAGTTTGCGCAACGTTGTTGCCATTGCTACAGGCATCGTGGTGTCACGCTCGTCGTT
TGGTATGGCTTCATTCAGCTCCGGTTCCCAACGATCAAGGCGAGTTACATGATCCCCCATGTTGTGCAAA
AAAGCGGTTAGCTCCTTCGGTCCTCCGATCGTTGTCAGAAGTAAGTTGGCCGCAGTGTTATCACTCATGG
TTATGGCAGCACTGCATAATTCTCTTACTGTCATGCCATCCGTAAGATGCTTTTCTGTGACTGGTGAGTA
CTCAACCAAGTCATTCTGAGAATAGTGTATGCGGCGACCGAGTTGCTCTTGCCCGGCGTCAATACGGGAT
AATACCGCGCCACATAGCAGAACTTTAAAAGTGCTCATCATTGGAAAACGTTCTTCGGGGCGAAAACTCT
CAAGGATCTTACCGCTGTTGAGATCCAGTTCGATGTAACCCACTCGTGCACCCAACTGATCTTCAGCATC
TTTTACTTTCACCAGCGTTTCTGGGTGAGCAAAAACAGGAAGGCAAAATGCCGCAAAAAAGGGAATAAGG
GCGACACGGAAATGTTGAATACTCATACTCTTCCTTTTTCAAT
